Addgene plasmid #142811: TFORF1616
Purpose: Lentiviral vector for overexpressing transcription factor ORFs with unique 24-bp barcodes. Barcodes facilitate identification of transcription factors in pooled screens.
Depositing lab: Feng Zhang. Depositing organization: Broad Institute. Publication: A transcription factor atlas of directed differentiation. Joung J, Ma S, Tay T, Geiger-Schuller KR, Kirchgatterer PC, Verdine VK, Guo B, Arias-Garcia MA, Allen WE, Singh A, Kuksenko O, Abudayyeh OO, Gootenberg JS, Fu Z, Macrae RK, Buenrostro JD, Regev A, Zhang F. Cell. 2023 Jan 5;186(1):209-229.e26. doi: 10.1016/j.cell.2022.11.026. PubMed 36608654.
Backbone
  Vector backbone: pLX_TRC317
  Backbone manufacturer: Broad Institute Genetic Perturbation Platform
  Backbone size w/o insert (bp): 8264
  Vector type: Mammalian Expression, Lentiviral
  Selectable markers: Puromycin
Growth in bacteria
  Bacterial resistance: Ampicillin, 100 μg/mL
  Growth temperature: 30°C
  Growth strain: NEB Stable
  Copy number: High Copy
Gene/Insert
  Gene/Insert name: ZNF519
  Species: H. sapiens (human)
  Insert size (bp): 1724
  Entrez Gene: ZNF519 (a.k.a. HsT2362, FLJ36809, FLJ42861)
  Promoter: EF1a
  Cloning method: Unknown
  Sequencing primers: 5′ GGGTGGAGACTGAAGTTAGGCCAG; 3′ CACATAGCGTAAAAGGAGCAACATAG
Terms and licenses: Academic/Nonprofit Terms; Industry Terms: Not Available to Industry
Depositor comments: XM_017025562,XM_017025563,XM_017025565,XM_017025564,NM_145287,ENST00000590202 . The transcription factor ORF portion of this plasmid was synthesized by Genewiz. Please test multiple small colonies in case of plasmid recombination. To make this collection available in a timely manner, a portion of this collection was not fully sequenced by Addgene. If an Addgene verified full plasmid sequence is not available, please contact us prior to placing an order to request the full sequence.
How to cite: TFORF1616 was a gift from Feng Zhang (Addgene plasmid # 142811 ; http://n2t.net/addgene:142811 ; RRID:Addgene_142811)
