[The description below was written by a language model from this plasmid's Addgene catalogue record and pLannotate feature annotations shown in this document.]
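Description:
TFORF1616 is a third-generation, self-inactivating lentiviral expression plasmid built on the pLX_TRC317 backbone and carrying the human zinc-finger gene ZNF519 as one member of a barcoded transcription factor ORF collection. In bacteria it is maintained through a high-copy ColE1/pUC-type origin and selected with ampicillin via the β-lactamase gene. An f1 origin and remnants of a lac/T7/T3 cloning region are also present in the backbone. The depositor notes that the plasmid can recombine, as lentiviral vectors with repeated LTR sequences often do.

The viral genome is transcribed in packaging cells from an RSV promoter fused to a truncated HIV-1 5' LTR. This is followed by the Ψ packaging signal with a partial gag sequence, the Rev response element for nuclear export of the full-length RNA, and a cPPT/CTS element that aids nuclear import of the reverse-transcribed genome. Two expression units lie between the LTRs. An SV40 early promoter drives puromycin N-acetyltransferase for selection of transduced mammalian cells, and a full EF-1α promoter drives the ZNF519 ORF. The annotation matches only about 840 bp to ZNF519, whereas the catalogue lists a 1,724 bp insert, so the automated table probably covers only part of the ORF. The 24-bp barcode described in the record is not annotated; its position is not stated. A WPRE downstream of the insert enhances transcript stability and expression. The ΔU3 3' LTR inactivates the viral promoter after integration, and an SV40 polyadenylation signal follows it.

The construct is intended for constitutive overexpression of ZNF519, either individually or in pooled screens where the barcode identifies the transcription factor, as in directed-differentiation studies.
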