Features (pLannotate 1.2.2; 31 found; start..end, strand, type, name):
      5..231     +  promoter       RSV promoter: Rous sarcoma virus enhancer/promoter
    232..412     +  LTR            5' LTR (truncated): truncated 5' long terminal repeat (LTR) from HIV-1
    459..584     +  misc_feature   HIV-1 Ψ: packaging signal of human immunodeficiency virus type 1
    568..931     +  CDS            HIV-1 gag (fragment): gag protein from human immunodeficiency virus 1; gag
   1077..1310    +  misc_feature   RRE: The Rev response element (RRE) of HIV-1 allows for Rev-dependent mRNA export from the nucleus to the cytoplasm.
   1687..1713    +  CDS            Rev (fragment): human immunodeficiency virus 1 (HIV-1) Rev protein; rev; enhances nuclear export of unspliced and incompletely spliced viral mRNAs
   1720..1743    +  promoter       SV40 promoter (fragment): SV40 early promoter
   1744..1815    +  promoter       SV40 promoter (fragment): SV40 enhancer and early promoter
   1839..1974    +  rep_origin     SV40 ori: SV40 origin of replication
   2020..2616    +  CDS            PuroR (fragment): puromycin N-acetyltransferase; pac from Streptomyces; confers resistance to puromycin
   2665..2782    +  misc_feature   cPPT/CTS: central polypurine tract and central termination sequence of HIV-1
   2847..2913    +  CDS            small t antigen (fragment): SV40 (simian virus 40) small t antigen
   2920..4098    +  promoter       EF-1α promoter: strong constitutive promoter for human elongation factor EF-1α
   4115..4954    +  CDS            ZNF519 (fragment): ZN519_HUMAN - Experimental evidence at transcript level: Swiss-Prot protein existence level 2. May be involved in transcriptional regulation. From Homo sapiens (Human).
   5750..5803    +  promoter       U6 promoter (fragment): RNA polymerase III promoter for human U6 snRNA
   5845..6433    +  misc_feature   WPRE: woodchuck hepatitis virus posttranscriptional regulatory element
   6484..6503    +  misc_feature   cPPT/CTS (fragment): central polypurine tract and central termination sequence of HIV-1
   6505..6738    +  LTR            3' LTR (ΔU3): self-inactivating 3' long terminal repeat (LTR) from HIV-1
   6816..6937    +  polyA_signal   SV40 poly(A) signal: SV40 polyadenylation signal
   6977..7112    +  rep_origin     SV40 ori: SV40 origin of replication
   7133..7151    -  promoter       T7 promoter: promoter for bacteriophage T7 RNA polymerase
   7159..7314    +  CDS            lacZα (fragment): LacZα fragment of β-galactosidase; lacZ fragment
   7319..7747    +  rep_origin     f1 ori (sequence partly withheld): f1 bacteriophage origin of replication; arrow indicates direction of (+) strand synthesis
   7800..7904    +  promoter       AmpR promoter: bla
   7905..8765    +  CDS            AmpR: β-lactamase; bla; confers resistance to ampicillin, carbenicillin, and related antibiotics
   8936..9524    +  rep_origin     ori: high-copy-number ColE1/pMB1/pBR322/pUC origin of replication
   9707..9799    +  CDS            lacI (fragment): lac repressor; lacI; The lac repressor binds to the lac operator to inhibit transcription in E. coli. This inhibition can be relieved by adding lactose or isopropyl-β-D-thiogalactopyranoside (IPTG).
   9812..9833    +  protein_bind   CAP binding site: CAP binding activates transcription in the presence of cAMP. E. coli catabolite activator protein
   9848..9878    +  promoter       lac promoter: promoter for the E. coli lac operon
   9886..9902    +  protein_bind   lac operator: The lac repressor binds to the lac operator to inhibit transcription in E. coli. This inhibition can be relieved by adding lactose or isopropyl-β-D-thiogalactopyranoside (IPTG). lac repressor encoded by lacI
   9947..9965    +  promoter       T3 promoter: promoter for bacteriophage T3 RNA polymerase
>Addgene plasmid #142811 | TFORF1616 | addgene full sequence | sequence record 462903 | Addgene NGS Result
TTAATGTAGTCTTATGCAATACTCTTGTAGTCTTGCAACATGGTAACGATGAGTTAGCAACATGCCTTAC
AAGGAGAGAAAAAGCACCGTGCATGCCGATTGGTGGAAGTAAGGTGGTACGATCGTGCCTTATTAGGAAG
GCAACAGACGGGTCTGACATGGATTGGACGAACCACTGAATTGCCGCATTGCAGAGATATTGTATTTAAG
TGCCTAGCTCGATACATAAACGGGTCTCTCTGGTTAGACCAGATCTGAGCCTGGGAGCTCTCTGGCTAAC
TAGGGAACCCACTGCTTAAGCCTCAATAAAGCTTGCCTTGAGTGCTTCAAGTAGTGTGTGCCCGTCTGTT
GTGTGACTCTGGTAACTAGAGATCCCTCAGACCCTTTTAGTCAGTGTGGAAAATCTCTAGCAGTGGCGCC
CGAACAGGGACTTGAAAGCGAAAGGGAAACCAGAGGAGCTCTCTCGACGCAGGACTCGGCTTGCTGAAGC
GCGCACGGCAAGAGGCGAGGGGCGGCGACTGGTGAGTACGCCAAAAATTTTGACTAGCGGAGGCTAGAAG
GAGAGAGATGGGTGCGAGAGCGTCAGTATTAAGCGGGGGAGAATTAGATCGCGATGGGAAAAAATTCGGT
TAAGGCCAGGGGGAAAGAAAAAATATAAATTAAAACATATAGTATGGGCAAGCAGGGAGCTAGAACGATT
CGCAGTTAATCCTGGCCTGTTAGAAACATCAGAAGGCTGTAGACAAATACTGGGACAGCTACAACCATCC
CTTCAGACAGGATCAGAAGAACTTAGATCATTATATAATACAGTAGCAACCCTCTATTGTGTGCATCAAA
GGATAGAGATAAAAGACACCAAGGAAGCTTTAGACAAGATAGAGGAAGAGCAAAACAAAAGTAAGACCAC
CGCACAGCAAGCGGCCGCTGATCTTCAGACCTGGAGGAGGAGATATGAGGGACAATTGGAGAAGTGAATT
ATATAAATATAAAGTAGTAAAAATTGAACCATTAGGAGTAGCACCCACCAAGGCAAAGAGAAGAGTGGTG
CAGAGAGAAAAAAGAGCAGTGGGAATAGGAGCTTTGTTCCTTGGGTTCTTGGGAGCAGCAGGAAGCACTA
TGGGCGCAGCGTCAATGACGCTGACGGTACAGGCCAGACAATTATTGTCTGGTATAGTGCAGCAGCAGAA
CAATTTGCTGAGGGCTATTGAGGCGCAACAGCATCTGTTGCAACTCACAGTCTGGGGCATCAAGCAGCTC
CAGGCAAGAATCCTGGCTGTGGAAAGATACCTAAAGGATCAACAGCTCCTGGGGATTTGGGGTTGCTCTG
GAAAACTCATTTGCACCACTGCTGTGCCTTGGAATGCTAGTTGGAGTAATAAATCTCTGGAACAGATTTG
GAATCACACGACCTGGATGGAGTGGGACAGAGAAATTAACAATTACACAAGCTTAATACACTCCTTAATT
GAAGAATCGCAAAACCAGCAAGAAAAGAATGAACAAGAATTATTGGAATTAGATAAATGGGCAAGTTTGT
GGAATTGGTTTAACATAACAAATTGGCTGTGGTATATAAAATTATTCATAATGATAGTAGGAGGCTTGGT
AGGTTTAAGAATAGTTTTTGCTGTACTTTCTATAGTGAATAGAGTTAGGCAGGGATATTCACCATTATCG
TTTCAGACCCACCTCCCAACCCCGAGGGGACCCATGCATTGCATCTCAATTAGTCAGCAACCAGGTGTGG
AAAGTCCCCAGGCTCCCCAGCAGGCAGAAGTATGCAAAGCATGCGTCTCAATTAGTCAGCAACCATAGTC
CCGCCCCTAACTCCGCCCATCCCGCCCCTAACTCCGCCCAGTTCCGCCCATTCTCCGCCCCATGGCTGAC
TAATTTTTTTTATTTATGCAGAGGCCGAGGCCGCCTCGGCCTCTGAGCTATTCCAGAAGTAGTGAGGAGG
CTTTTTTGGAGGCCTAGGCTTTTGCAAAAAGCTTTCTAGAGGTACCACCGGAGCTTACCATGACCGAGTA
CAAGCCCACGGTGCGCCTCGCCACCCGCGACGACGTCCCCAGGGCCGTACGCACCCTCGCCGCCGCGTTC
GCCGACTACCCCGCCACGCGCCACACCGTCGATCCGGACCGCCACATCGAGCGGGTCACCGAGCTGCAAG
AACTCTTCCTCACGCGCGTCGGGCTCGACATCGGCAAGGTGTGGGTCGCGGACGACGGCGCCGCCGTGGC
GGTCTGGACCACGCCGGAGAGCGTCGAAGCGGGGGCGGTGTTCGCCGAGATCGGCCCGCGCATGGCCGAG
TTGAGCGGTTCCCGGCTGGCCGCGCAGCAACAGATGGAAGGCCTCCTGGCGCCGCACCGGCCCAAGGAGC
CCGCGTGGTTCCTGGCCACCGTCGGCGTCTCGCCCGACCACCAGGGCAAGGGTCTGGGCAGCGCCGTCGT
GCTCCCCGGAGTGGAGGCGGCCGAGCGCGCCGGGGTGCCCGCCTTCCTGGAGACCTCCGCGCCCCGCAAC
CTCCCCTTCTACGAGCGGCTCGGCTTCACCGTCACCGCCGACGTCGAGGTGCCCGAAGGACCGCGCACCT
GGTGCATGACCCGCAAGCCCGGTGCCAGTTAACGAATTCTAGATCTTGAGACAAATGGCAGTATTCATCC
ACAATTTTAAAAGAAAAGGGGGGATTGGGGGGTACAGTGCAGGGGAAAGAATAGTAGACATAATAGCAAC
AGACATACAAACTAAAGAATTACAAAAACAAATTACAAAAATTCAAAATTTTCGGGTTTATTACAGGGAC
AGCAGAGATCCACTTTGGCGCCGGCTCGAGGCCTGCAGGTGCAAAGATGGATAAAGTTTTAAACAGAGAG
GAATCTTTGCAGCTAATGGACCTTCTAGGTCTTGAAAGGAGTGGGAATTGGCTCCGGTGCCCGTCAGTGG
GCAGAGCGCACATCGCCCACAGTCCCCGAGAAGTTGGGGGGAGGGGTCGGCAATTGAACCGGTGCCTAGA
GAAGGTGGCGCGGGGTAAACTGGGAAAGTGATGTCGTGTACTGGCTCCGCCTTTTTCCCGAGGGTGGGGG
AGAACCGTATATAAGTGCAGTAGTCGCCGTGAACGTTCTTTTTCGCAACGGGTTTGCCGCCAGAACACAG
GTAAGTGCCGTGTGTGGTTCCCGCGGGCCTGGCCTCTTTACGGGTTATGGCCCTTGCGTGCCTTGAATTA
CTTCCACCTGGCTGCAGTACGTGATTCTTGATCCCGAGCTTCGGGTTGGAAGTGGGTGGGAGAGTTCGAG
GCCTTGCGCTTAAGGAGCCCCTTCGCCTCGTGCTTGAGTTGAGGCCTGGCCTGGGCGCTGGGGCCGCCGC
GTGCGAATCTGGTGGCACCTTCGCGCCTGTCTCGCTGCTTTCGATAAGTCTCTAGCCATTTAAAATTTTT
GATGACCTGCTGCGACGCTTTTTTTCTGGCAAGATAGTCTTGTAAATGCGGGCCAAGATCTGCACACTGG
TATTTCGGTTTTTGGGGCCGCGGGCGGCGACGGGGCCCGTGCGTCCCAGCGCACATGTTCGGCGAGGCGG
GGCCTGCGAGCGCGGCCACCGAGAATCGGACGGGGGTAGTCTCAAGCTGGCCGGCCTGCTCTGGTGCCTG
GCCTCGCGCCGCCGTGTATCGCCCCGCCCTGGGCGGCAAGGCTGGCCCGGTCGGCACCAGTTGCGTGAGC
GGAAAGATGGCCGCTTCCCGGCCCTGCTGCAGGGAGCTCAAAATGGAGGACGCGGCGCTCGGGAGAGCGG
GCGGGTGAGTCACCCACACAAAGGAAAAGGGCCTTTCCGTCCTCAGCCGTCGCTTCATGTGACTCCACGG
AGTACCGGGCGCCGTCCAGGCACCTCGATTAGTTCTCGAGCTTTTGGAGTACGTCGTCTTTAGGTTGGGG
GGAGGGGTTTTATGCGATGGAGTTTCCCCACACTGAGTGGGTGGAGACTGAAGTTAGGCCAGCTTGGCAC
TTGATGTAATTCTCCTTGGAATTTGCCCTTTTTGAGTTTGGATCTTGGTTCATTCTCAAGCCTCAGACAG
TGGTTCAAAGTTTTTTTCTTCCATTTCAGGTGTCGTGAGGCTAGCACCGCCACCATGGAACTCTTAACAT
TCAGGGATGTGGCCATAGAATTCTCTCCAGAAGAGTGGAAATGCCTAGACCCTGCCCAACAGAATTTATA
TAGAGATGTGATGTTGGAGAACTACAGAAACCTCGTCTCCCTGGCTGTGTATTCTTATTACAACCAAGGC
ATTTTACCAGAGCAAGGCATACAAGATTCATTCAAAAAAGCAACACTGGGAAGATATGGGAGCTGTGGCC
TTGAAAATATATGCTTATGGAAAAACTGGGAAAGTATAGGTGAAGGTGAAGGACAAAAGGAATGTTATAA
TCTATGTAGCCAATATTTGACAACTAGTCATAACAAACATTTAACTGTGAAAGGAGACAAAGAATATAGA
ATATTTCAGAAGAAGCCTCAGTTTCTGTCAGCTGCTCCTACAGAACCATGTATTCCTATGAATAAATATC
AACATAAATTTTTGAAATCTGTCTTTTGTAATAAAAATCAGATAAATTTTAACCATGACTCAAATATTAG
TAAACATCATAGTACTCATTTTCTAGAAAACTATTACAATTGTAATGAATGTGAAAAAGTATTTTACCAA
TCCTCAAAGCTTATTTTCCCTGAAAATATCCATATTCAAAAAAAGCCTTACAACTCTAATGAATGTGGTG
AAACTTCTGACCCATTCTCAAAGCTTACTCAACATCAAAGAATTTATATTGGAGAGAGCTCACAAAGATG
TAATAAAAAATGTATAATAGTCTTTAGTCAATCACATCTAAAGGGACATAAGATAATTAACACTGGAGAA
AAATCAGTGAAATATAAAGAACGTGGCAAAGCTTTTACCAGGGGCTTACATCTTGGACATCAGAAAATTC
ATACTGGAGAGAAACCTTACAAATGTAAAAAATGTGACAAAGCCTTTAACAAGAGTTCACACCTTGCTCA
ACATCAGAGAATCCATACTGGAGAGAAGCCTTTCAAGTGTAAGGAATGTGGCAAAGCTTTTAACAGAGGC
TCATACCTTACTCAACATCAGAGAATCCATACTGGAGAGAGAGCTTTCAAATGTGAAGAATGTGGCAAAG
CCTTTAACAGGGGGTCATACCTTACTCAACACCAGAGAATCCATACCGGAGAGAAACCTTTCAGATGTAA
GGAATGTGGCAAAGCCTTTAATAGAAGCTCATACGTTACTCAGCATCAGAGAATGCATACTGGAGAGAAA
CCTTTCAAGTGTAAGGAATGTGGCAAAGCTTTTAACAGAGCTTCACACCTTACTCAACATCAGAGAATCC
ATACTGGAGAGAAACACTTCAAATGTAAAGAATGTGGCAAAGCCTTTAACAGGGGCTCACACCTTACTCG
ACATCAAAGAATCCATACTGGAGAGAAGTCTTTCAAATGTGAAGAATGTGGCAAAGCTTTTATCTGGGGC
TCACACCTTACTCAACATCAGAGAGTCCATACTGGAGAGAAATTCTTCAAATGTAAAGAATGTGGCAAAG
CTTTTACCAGGAGCTCACACCTTACTCAACATCAGAGAATTCATACTGGAGAGAAACCTTTCAAATGTAA
AGAATGTGGCAAAGCTTTTAACAGACGCTCAACCCTTACTCAACATCAAATAATTCATACCAGGTAGTAA
TGAACTAGTCCGTAACTTGAAAGTATTTCGATTTCTTGGCTTTATATATCTTGTGGAAAGGACGAGATGT
CGTGCTGTGAAATATCGCGACGCGTTAAGTCGACAATCAACCTCTGGATTACAAAATTTGTGAAAGATTG
ACTGGTATTCTTAACTATGTTGCTCCTTTTACGCTATGTGGATACGCTGCTTTAATGCCTTTGTATCATG
CTATTGCTTCCCGTATGGCTTTCATTTTCTCCTCCTTGTATAAATCCTGGTTGCTGTCTCTTTATGAGGA
GTTGTGGCCCGTTGTCAGGCAACGTGGCGTGGTGTGCACTGTGTTTGCTGACGCAACCCCCACTGGTTGG
GGCATTGCCACCACCTGTCAGCTCCTTTCCGGGACTTTCGCTTTCCCCCTCCCTATTGCCACGGCGGAAC
TCATCGCCGCCTGCCTTGCCCGCTGCTGGACAGGGGCTCGGCTGTTGGGCACTGACAATTCCGTGGTGTT
GTCGGGGAAATCATCGTCCTTTCCTTGGCTGCTCGCCTGTGTTGCCACCTGGATTCTGCGCGGGACGTCC
TTCTGCTACGTCCCTTCGGCCCTCAATCCAGCGGACCTTCCTTCCCGCGGCCTGCTGCCGGCTCTGCGGC
CTCTTCCGCGTCTTCGCCTTCGCCCTCAGACGAGTCGGATCTCCCTTTGGGCCGCCTCCCCGCGTCGACT
TTAAGACCAATGACTTACAAGGCAGCTGTAGATCTTAGCCACTTTTTAAAAGAAAAGGGGGGACTGGAAG
GGCTAATTCACTCCCAACGAAGACAAGATCTGCTTTTTGCTTGTACTGGGTCTCTCTGGTTAGACCAGAT
CTGAGCCTGGGAGCTCTCTGGCTAACTAGGGAACCCACTGCTTAAGCCTCAATAAAGCTTGCCTTGAGTG
CTTCAAGTAGTGTGTGCCCGTCTGTTGTGTGACTCTGGTAACTAGAGATCCCTCAGACCCTTTTAGTCAG
TGTGGAAAATCTCTAGCAGTACGTATAGTAGTTCATGTCATCTTATTATTCAGTATTTATAACTTGCAAA
GAAATGAATATCAGAGAGTGAGAGGAACTTGTTTATTGCAGCTTATAATGGTTACAAATAAAGCAATAGC
ATCACAAATTTCACAAATAAAGCATTTTTTTCACTGCATTCTAGTTGTGGTTTGTCCAAACTCATCAATG
TATCTTATCATGTCTGGCTCTAGCTATCCCGCCCCTAACTCCGCCCATCCCGCCCCTAACTCCGCCCAGT
TCCGCCCATTCTCCGCCCCATGGCTGACTAATTTTTTTTATTTATGCAGAGGCCGAGGCCGCCTCGGCCT
CTGAGCTATTCCAGAAGTAGTGAGGAGGCTTTTTTGGAGGCCTAGGGACGTACCCAATTCGCCCTATAGT
GAGTCGTATTACGCGCGCTCACTGGCCGTCGTTTTACAACGTCGTGACTGGGAAAACCCTGGCGTTACCC
AACTTAATCGCCTTGCAGCACATCCCCCTTTCGCCAGCTGGCGTAATAGCGAAGAGGCCCGCACCGATCG
CCCTTCCCAACAGTTGCGCAGCCTGAATGGCGAATGGG
[124 nt withheld, positions 7319-7442]
C
[91 nt withheld, positions 7444-7534]
A
[49 nt withheld, positions 7536-7584]
CCTTTGACGTTGGAGTCCACGTTCTTT
[37 nt withheld, positions 7612-7648]
ACCCTATCTCGGTCTATTCTTTTGATTTATAAGGGATTTTGCCGATTTCGGCCTATTGGTTAAAAAATGA
GCTGATTTAACAAAAATTTAACGCGAATTTTAACAAAATATTAACGCTTACAATTTAGGTGGCACTTTTC
GGGGAAATGTGCGCGGAACCCCTATTTGTTTATTTTTCTAAATACATTCAAATATGTATCCGCTCATGAG
ACAATAACCCTGATAAATGCTTCAATAATATTGAAAAAGGAAGAGTATGAGTATTCAACATTTCCGTGTC
GCCCTTATTCCCTTTTTTGCGGCATTTTGCCTTCCTGTTTTTGCTCACCCAGAAACGCTGGTGAAAGTAA
AAGATGCTGAAGATCAGTTGGGTGCACGAGTGGGTTACATCGAACTGGATCTCAACAGCGGTAAGATCCT
TGAGAGTTTTCGCCCCGAAGAACGTTTTCCAATGATGAGCACTTTTAAAGTTCTGCTATGTGGCGCGGTA
TTATCCCGTATTGACGCCGGGCAAGAGCAACTCGGTCGCCGCATACACTATTCTCAGAATGACTTGGTTG
AGTACTCACCAGTCACAGAAAAGCATCTTACGGATGGCATGACAGTAAGAGAATTATGCAGTGCTGCCAT
AACCATGAGTGATAACACTGCGGCCAACTTACTTCTGACAACGATCGGAGGACCGAAGGAGCTAACCGCT
TTTTTGCACAACATGGGGGATCATGTAACTCGCCTTGATCGTTGGGAACCGGAGCTGAATGAAGCCATAC
CAAACGACGAGCGTGACACCACGATGCCTGTAGCAATGGCAACAACGTTGCGCAAACTATTAACTGGCGA
ACTACTTACTCTAGCTTCCCGGCAACAATTAATAGACTGGATGGAGGCGGATAAAGTTGCAGGACCACTT
CTGCGCTCGGCCCTTCCGGCTGGCTGGTTTATTGCTGATAAATCTGGAGCCGGTGAGCGTGGGTCTCGCG
GTATCATTGCAGCACTGGGGCCAGATGGTAAGCCCTCCCGTATCGTAGTTATCTACACGACGGGGAGTCA
GGCAACTATGGATGAACGAAATAGACAGATCGCTGAGATAGGTGCCTCACTGATTAAGCATTGGTAACTG
TCAGACCAAGTTTACTCATATATACTTTAGATTGATTTAAAACTTCATTTTTAATTTAAAAGGATCTAGG
TGAAGATCCTTTTTGATAATCTCATGACCAAAATCCCTTAACGTGAGTTTTCGTTCCACTGAGCGTCAGA
CCCCGTAGAAAAGATCAAAGGATCTTCTTGAGATCCTTTTTTTCTGCGCGTAATCTGCTGCTTGCAAACA
AAAAAACCACCGCTACCAGCGGTGGTTTGTTTGCCGGATCAAGAGCTACCAACTCTTTTTCCGAAGGTAA
CTGGCTTCAGCAGAGCGCAGATACCAAATACTGTTCTTCTAGTGTAGCCGTAGTTAGGCCACCACTTCAA
GAACTCTGTAGCACCGCCTACATACCTCGCTCTGCTAATCCTGTTACCAGTGGCTGCTGCCAGTGGCGAT
AAGTCGTGTCTTACCGGGTTGGACTCAAGACGATAGTTACCGGATAAGGCGCAGCGGTCGGGCTGAACGG
GGGGTTCGTGCACACAGCCCAGCTTGGAGCGAACGACCTACACCGAACTGAGATACCTACAGCGTGAGCT
ATGAGAAAGCGCCACGCTTCCCGAAGGGAGAAAGGCGGACAGGTATCCGGTAAGCGGCAGGGTCGGAACA
GGAGAGCGCACGAGGGAGCTTCCAGGGGGAAACGCCTGGTATCTTTATAGTCCTGTCGGGTTTCGCCACC
TCTGACTTGAGCGTCGATTTTTGTGATGCTCGTCAGGGGGGCGGAGCCTATGGAAAAACGCCAGCAACGC
GGCCTTTTTACGGTTCCTGGCCTTTTGCTGGCCTTTTGCTCACATGTTCTTTCCTGCGTTATCCCCTGAT
TCTGTGGATAACCGTATTACCGCCTTTGAGTGAGCTGATACCGCTCGCCGCAGCCGAACGACCGAGCGCA
GCGAGTCAGTGAGCGAGGAAGCGGAAGAGCGCCCAATACGCAAACCGCCTCTCCCCGCGCGTTGGCCGAT
TCATTAATGCAGCTGGCACGACAGGTTTCCCGACTGGAAAGCGGGCAGTGAGCGCAACGCAATTAATGTG
AGTTAGCTCACTCATTAGGCACCCCAGGCTTTACACTTTATGCTTCCGGCTCGTATGTTGTGTGGAATTG
TGAGCGGATAACAATTTCACACAGGAAACAGCTATGACCATGATTACGCCAAGCGCGCAATTAACCCTCA
CTAAAGGGAACAAAAGCTGGAGCTGCAAGC
