>Addgene plasmid #142811 | TFORF1616 | depositor partial sequence | sequence record 280571 | Insert
ACCGCCACCATGGAACTCTTAACATTCAGGGATGTGGCCATAGAATTCTCTCCAGAAGAGTGGAAATGCC
TAGACCCTGCCCAACAGAATTTATATAGAGATGTGATGTTGGAGAACTACAGAAACCTCGTCTCCCTGGC
TGTGTATTCTTATTACAACCAAGGCATTTTACCAGAGCAAGGCATACAAGATTCATTCAAAAAAGCAACA
CTGGGAAGATATGGGAGCTGTGGCCTTGAAAATATATGCTTATGGAAAAACTGGGAAAGTATAGGTGAAG
GTGAAGGACAAAAGGAATGTTATAATCTATGTAGCCAATATTTGACAACTAGTCATAACAAACATTTAAC
TGTGAAAGGAGACAAAGAATATAGAATATTTCAGAAGAAGCCTCAGTTTCTGTCAGCTGCTCCTACAGAA
CCATGTATTCCTATGAATAAATATCAACATAAATTTTTGAAATCTGTCTTTTGTAATAAAAATCAGATAA
ATTTTAACCATGACTCAAATATTAGTAAACATCATAGTACTCATTTTCTAGAAAACTATTACAATTGTAA
TGAATGTGAAAAAGTATTTTACCAATCCTCAAAGCTTATTTTCCCTGAAAATATCCATATTCAAAAAAAG
CCTTACAACTCTAATGAATGTGGTGAAACTTCTGACCCATTCTCAAAGCTTACTCAACATCAAAGAATTT
ATATTGGAGAGAGCTCACAAAGATGTAATAAAAAATGTATAATAGTCTTTAGTCAATCACATCTAAAGGG
ACATAAGATAATTAACACTGGAGAAAAATCAGTGAAATATAAAGAACGTGGCAAAGCTTTTACCAGGGGC
TTACATCTTGGACATCAGAAAATTCATACTGGAGAGAAACCTTACAAATGTAAAAAATGTGACAAAGCCT
TTAACAAGAGTTCACACCTTGCTCAACATCAGAGAATCCATACTGGAGAGAAGCCTTTCAAGTGTAAGGA
ATGTGGCAAAGCTTTTAACAGAGGCTCATACCTTACTCAACATCAGAGAATCCATACTGGAGAGAGAGCT
TTCAAATGTGAAGAATGTGGCAAAGCCTTTAACAGGGGGTCATACCTTACTCAACACCAGAGAATCCATA
CCGGAGAGAAACCTTTCAGATGTAAGGAATGTGGCAAAGCCTTTAATAGAAGCTCATACGTTACTCAGCA
TCAGAGAATGCATACTGGAGAGAAACCTTTCAAGTGTAAGGAATGTGGCAAAGCTTTTAACAGAGCTTCA
CACCTTACTCAACATCAGAGAATCCATACTGGAGAGAAACACTTCAAATGTAAAGAATGTGGCAAAGCCT
TTAACAGGGGCTCACACCTTACTCGACATCAAAGAATCCATACTGGAGAGAAGTCTTTCAAATGTGAAGA
ATGTGGCAAAGCTTTTATCTGGGGCTCACACCTTACTCAACATCAGAGAGTCCATACTGGAGAGAAATTC
TTCAAATGTAAAGAATGTGGCAAAGCTTTTACCAGGAGCTCACACCTTACTCAACATCAGAGAATTCATA
CTGGAGAGAAACCTTTCAAATGTAAAGAATGTGGCAAAGCTTTTAACAGACGCTCAACCCTTACTCAACA
TCAAATAATTCATACCAGGTAGTAATGAACTAGTCCGTAACTTGAAAGTATTTCGATTTCTTGGCTTTAT
ATATCTTGTGGAAAGGACGAGATGTCGTGCTGTGAAATATCGCG
