>Addgene plasmid #142811 | TFORF1616 | depositor partial sequence | sequence record 280572 | Barcode
GATGTCGTGCTGTGAAATATCGCG
